Addgene plasmid #224481: p5E-hs_Cldn5 (JDW 1120)
Purpose: Gateway compatible 5' entry clone containing the Human Claudin 5 promoter
Depositing lab: Joshua Wythe. Depositing organization: University of Virginia. Publication: MultiSite Assembly of Gateway Induced Clones (MAGIC): a flexible cloning toolbox for use in vertebrate model systems. Gillespie WB 3rd, Zhang Y, Ruiz OE, Cerda J 3rd, Ortiz-Guzman J, Sherman M, Turner WD, Largoza G, Mosser LE, Fujimoto E, Chien CB, Kwan KM, Arenkiel BR, Devine WP, Wythe JD. Development. 2025 Nov 15;152(22):dev204308. doi: 10.1242/dev.204308. Epub 2025 Nov 13. PubMed 41230856.
Backbone
  Vector backbone: p5E-MCS
  Vector type: Mammalian Expression
Growth in bacteria
  Bacterial resistance: Kanamycin, 50 μg/mL
  Growth temperature: 37°C
  Growth strain: DH5alpha
  Copy number: High Copy
Gene/Insert
  Gene/Insert name: Claudin-5 promoter
  Species: H. sapiens (human)
  Cloning method: Restriction Enzyme; 5′ cloning site unknown (unknown if destroyed)
Terms and licenses: Academic/Nonprofit Terms; Industry Terms: Not Available to Industry
Depositor comments: Please visit https://doi.org/10.1101/2024.07.13.603267 for bioRxiv preprint.
How to cite: p5E-hs_Cldn5 (JDW 1120) was a gift from Joshua Wythe (Addgene plasmid # 224481 ; http://n2t.net/addgene:224481 ; RRID:Addgene_224481)
