[The description below was written by a language model from this plasmid's Addgene catalogue record and pLannotate feature annotations shown in this document.]
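Description:
p5E-hs_Cldn5 (JDW 1120) is a 4,678 nt Gateway-compatible 5' entry clone built on the p5E-MCS backbone, carrying the human Claudin-5 promoter for use in MultiSite Gateway assembly. It is catalogued as a mammalian expression vector, but as an entry clone it has no coding payload of its own. Instead it donates a regulatory element to be combined with middle and 3' entry clones in an LR recombination reaction. The plasmid is maintained in E. coli at high copy through a ColE1/pUC-type origin and selected with kanamycin via the aph(3')-Ia KanR gene.

The insert sits between Gateway recombination sites, annotated as an attL-type fragment overlapping an attB4 core on the upstream side and attR1 on the downstream side. This matches the attL4/attR1 arrangement typical of 5' entry clones, which places the promoter in the first position of the final assembled construct. Just inside these sites are remnants of a pBluescript-type multiple cloning site flanked by T7 and T3 phage promoters, in line with the recorded restriction-enzyme cloning, although the exact cloning sites are not stated. The roughly 1.7 kb stretch between the upstream MCS fragment and the next feature is unannotated and presumably holds the Claudin-5 promoter sequence. It is followed by a chimeric β-globin/immunoglobulin intron, a part commonly included to enhance expression of a downstream transgene, and by a short fragment annotated as a mutant FRT site. rrnB T1 and T2 terminators upstream insulate the cassette from read-through transcription, while the small RSF ori, lacI and lacZα fragments appear to be backbone remnants or incidental matches. The clone belongs to a modular cloning toolbox for vertebrate model systems, where it serves to place downstream transgenes under Claudin-5 promoter control.
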