Features (pLannotate 1.2.2; 17 found; start..end, strand, type, name):
      1..97      +  rep_origin     RSF ori (fragment): Plasmids containing the RSF 1030 origin of replication can be propagated in E. coli cells that contain additional plasmids with compatible origins.
     99..191     +  CDS            lacI (fragment): lac repressor; lacI; The lac repressor binds to the lac operator to inhibit transcription in E. coli. This inhibition can be relieved by adding lactose or isopropyl-β-D-thiogalactopyranoside (IPTG).
    246..273     -  terminator     rrnB T2 terminator: transcription terminator T2 from the E. coli rrnB gene
    405..448     +  terminator     rrnB T1 terminator: Escherichia coli rrnB; transcription terminator T1 from the E. coli rrnB gene
    495..531     -  CDS            lacZα (fragment): LacZα fragment of β-galactosidase; lacZ fragment
    570..655     +  protein_bind   attL1 (fragment): mutant version of attL; recombination site for the Gateway® LR reaction LR Clonase™
    646..666     +  protein_bind   attB4: mutant version of attB; core recombination site for the Gateway® BP reaction BP Clonase™
    668..686     +  promoter       T7 promoter: promoter for bacteriophage T7 RNA polymerase
    695..721     -  misc_feature   MCS (fragment): pBluescript multiple cloning site
   2433..2565    +  intron         chimeric intron: chimera between introns from human β-globin and immunoglobulin heavy chain genes
   2566..2593    +  protein_bind   FRT (mutant) (fragment): FRT site with a mutation in the core sequence (Azam et al., 1997) FLP recombinase from the Saccharomyces cerevisiae 2μ plasmid
   2599..2670    -  misc_feature   MCS (fragment): pBluescript multiple cloning site
   2683..2701    -  promoter       T3 promoter: promoter for bacteriophage T3 RNA polymerase
   2702..2825    +  protein_bind   attR1: mutant version of attR; recombination site for the Gateway® LR reaction LR Clonase™
   2898..2916    -  promoter       T7 promoter: promoter for bacteriophage T7 RNA polymerase
   3050..3859    +  CDS            KanR: aminoglycoside phosphotransferase; aph(3')-Ia; confers resistance to kanamycin in bacteria or G418 (Geneticin®) in eukaryotes
   4006..4594    +  rep_origin     ori: high-copy-number ColE1/pMB1/pBR322/pUC origin of replication
>Addgene plasmid #224481 | p5E-hs_Cldn5 (JDW 1120) | addgene full sequence | sequence record 447144 | Addgene NGS Result
TCTGTGGATAACCGTATTACCGCCTTTGAGTGAGCTGATACCGCTCGCCGCAGCCGAACGACCGAGCGCA
GCGAGTCAGTGAGCGAGGAAGCGGAAGAGCGCCCAATACGCAAACCGCCTCTCCCCGCGCGTTGGCCGAT
TCATTAATGCAGCTGGCACGACAGGTTTCCCGACTGGAAAGCGGGCAGTGAGCGCAACGCAATTAATACG
CGTACCGCTAGCCAGGAAGAGTTTGTAGAAACGCAAAAAGGCCATCCGTCAGGATGGCCTTCTGCTTAGT
TTGATGCCTGGCAGTTTATGGCGGGCGTCCTGCCCGCCACCCTCCGGGCCGTTGCTTCACAACGTTCAAA
TCCGCTCCCGGCGGATTTGTCCTACTCAGGAGAGCGTTCACCGACAAACAACAGATAAAACGAAAGGCCC
AGTCTTCCGACTGAGCCTTTCGTTTTATTTGATGCCTGGCAGTTCCCTACTCTCGCGTTAACGCTAGCAT
GGATGTTTTCCCAGTCACGACGTTGTAAAACGACGGCCAGTCTTAAGCTCGGGCCCGAGTTAACGCTACC
ATGGAGCTCCAAATAATGATTTTATTTTGACTGATAGTGACCTGTTCGTTGCAACAAATTGATAAGCAAT
GCTTTTTTATAATGCCAACTTTGTATAGAAAAGTTGGTAATACGACTCACTATAGGGCGAATTGGGTACC
GGGCCCCCCCTCGAGGTCGACAACCCTTAATGAATTCGAGCTCCTAGGCCGGCCCTTGCCTTCAGAACCT
CCCCACACTAGGTGAGCCAGACGCTGGCCTTATCTCATTTACCATCTCAGAGCCATCTGAAGGGGGAGAA
GGGAACCGGGCCCCAGGAGGGAGAAAGTCATCAAACCTCCCACATCTGTGACCAGCCTCAGTGCCATACT
TTTTCTATGGAGGGCCCTGTCCAATGGAACTGAGCACAGACCAGATAAAAGAACTGGGCACCCAGTGGCC
TCAGTCCAGGGCCTGGAGTTCAAACTTTACTGGAAACAAAGGGGCCGAGAGAGACTGGGGAAAGAACTAC
TAGAAAGGGGCTGGTGCCCCCATGGGGCTGTGGGTTTTGGAGCCGCGTGCCCCCACCTGAGCCTCAGGGG
GCCCGGAGTGTCCACACCAGTGGACCTTTCGAGAAATGGCTGGGCCATTGTGCAGAAGAATGCCCGGAAA
TCCCGCGCCTCCCTCCTCCAGCAAGGATGGGGGCTCTTCCTCCTGGCCAGGAAACTCCAAGTTGGCTTCC
GGAGGGTGGCCTGGGGGCTGGGGTGCCAGGGACACCATCGCCACTGGTGGGAGGGCAGGGCACAGCCCCT
CCGTGTCCCTTTGTCTCTCCTGTCTGAAGGCCAGAGCAGGCTGCTAGGCCTGGGGCCACCACTGCCCCTG
GGTGCTACACCCAGTGTGCTGGGTCACTGGGAACTTCCTGAAGTGGTGTCACCTGAACTGGGCCCCCAAG
GATGGGGTGCGGGCAGTACCGCAGGAAGAGGAGCAGCCCCTGTGAAGATTGAGAGGTCTGGGAAGCCCCT
GCGGCTTGGGAGAGTGGGGGTCGCCAGGCAGGGGGAAAGCCCCTGTGCCACCGCTTTTTGCCAGAGACTC
AGGCTCCAGAGAGGCAGTGAGTGGCATGGGGGGTGAGGCTGGGGCCCTGGGCCTGACCTCCACACGCCTG
CCTGGCCTCTCTGTTTGCCATGGGATGAGAGAGACAGTGCTGGGACTCAGAGCGGGGCTGGAGAGTGAGA
GTGCGAGAAAGGGCCTGGGTGGGGCTTGGACCCCGGGGCGGGCTTTCTGGAGAGCCCCCCTACGAGGGCC
TCTACGGCGGTGACGGGGTGGGGGGCTTCTGCAAACCTTGGTCAGGGAAGTGGAGCTGGCTCGAGTGGAA
GAGACCACCCGGCTCAGTCGGGGATGTGGGAGTGGACTGGGTGGTGCAGACTGGGGGTCGAGCGCCTTCT
GAAGTGACGGGGCCGGGACGCGCAGGGAGGCGGCCCAAGAAGCGCGCCCTAGGCCAGCCCAGAATGCGCT
CGGCCGCGACTAGGACAACGGCGGGTGGGGCTGGGGGCGGCTGCCGGGCGGGGAGCGGTCCCGCGCCCTC
AGCTACCCCTCAAGAGCCGTTGTTTCCCTAACTTCAGCTGCCAGAGGCTCTGTGATTGGCTGCGGCACGA
TGACCCGCGCACGGATTGGCTGCTTCGGGCCGGGGGGCCGGGCCCGGGGGACAGAATCCGCCCCCGAACC
TTCAAAGAGGGTACCCCCCGGCAGGAGCTGGCAGACCCAGGAGGTGCGACAGACCCGCGGGGCAAACGGA
CTGGGGCCAAGAGCCGGGAGCGCGGGCGCAAAGGCACCAGGGCCCGCCCAGGGCGCCGCGCAGCACGGCC
TTGGGGGTTCTGCGGGCCTTCGGGTGCGCGTCTCGCCTCTAGCCGGCGCGCCGTAAGTATCAAGGTTACA
AGACAGGTTTAAGGAGACCAATAGAAACTGGGCTTGTCGAGACAGAGAAGACTCTTGCGTTTCTGATAGG
CACCTATTGGTCTTACTGACATCCACTTTGCCTTTCTCTCCACAGGAAGTTCCTATTCCGAAGTTCCTAT
TCTTCAAAAAGCTTGATATCGAATTCCTGCAGCCCGGGGGATCCACTAGTTCTAGAGCGGCCGCCACCGC
GGTGGAGCTCCAGCTTTTGTTCCCTTTAGTGAGGGTTAATTCAAGTTTGTACAAAAAAGTTGAACGAGAA
ACGTAAAATGATATAAATATCAATATATTAAATTAGATTTTGCATAAAAAACAGACTACATAATACTGTA
AAACACAACATATGCAGTCACTATGAACCAACTACTTAGATGGTATTAGTGACCTGTAGAATTCGAGCTC
TAGAGCTGCAGGGCGGCCGCGATATCCCCTATAGTGAGTCGTATTACATGGTCATAGCTGTTTCCTGGCA
GCTCTGGCCCGTGTCTCAAAATCTCTGATGTTACATTGCACAAGATAAAAATATATCATCATGAACAATA
AAACTGTCTGCTTACATAAACAGTAATACAAGGGGTGTTATGAGCCATATTCAACGGGAAACGTCGAGGC
CGCGATTAAATTCCAACATGGATGCTGATTTATATGGGTATAAATGGGCTCGCGATAATGTCGGGCAATC
AGGTGCGACAATCTATCGCTTGTATGGGAAGCCCGATGCGCCAGAGTTGTTTCTGAAACATGGCAAAGGT
AGCGTTGCCAATGATGTTACAGATGAGATGGTCAGACTAAACTGGCTGACGGAATTTATGCCTCTTCCGA
CCATCAAGCATTTTATCCGTACTCCTGATGATGCATGGTTACTCACCACTGCGATCCCCGGAAAAACAGC
ATTCCAGGTATTAGAAGAATATCCTGATTCAGGTGAAAATATTGTTGATGCGCTGGCAGTGTTCCTGCGC
CGGTTGCATTCGATTCCTGTTTGTAATTGTCCTTTTAACAGCGATCGCGTATTTCGTCTCGCTCAGGCGC
AATCACGAATGAATAACGGTTTGGTTGATGCGAGTGATTTTGATGACGAGCGTAATGGCTGGCCTGTTGA
ACAAGTCTGGAAAGAAATGCATAAACTTTTGCCATTCTCACCGGATTCAGTCGTCACTCATGGTGATTTC
TCACTTGATAACCTTATTTTTGACGAGGGGAAATTAATAGGTTGTATTGATGTTGGACGAGTCGGAATCG
CAGACCGATACCAGGATCTTGCCATCCTATGGAACTGCCTCGGTGAGTTTTCTCCTTCATTACAGAAACG
GCTTTTTCAAAAATATGGTATTGATAATCCTGATATGAATAAATTGCAGTTTCATTTGATGCTCGATGAG
TTTTTCTAATCAGAATTGGTTAATTGGTTGTAACACTGGCAGAGCATTACGCTGACTTGACGGGACGGCG
CAAGCTCATGACCAAAATCCCTTAACGTGAGTTACGCGTCGTTCCACTGAGCGTCAGACCCCGTAGAAAA
GATCAAAGGATCTTCTTGAGATCCTTTTTTTCTGCGCGTAATCTGCTGCTTGCAAACAAAAAAACCACCG
CTACCAGCGGTGGTTTGTTTGCCGGATCAAGAGCTACCAACTCTTTTTCCGAAGGTAACTGGCTTCAGCA
GAGCGCAGATACCAAATACTGTTCTTCTAGTGTAGCCGTAGTTAGGCCACCACTTCAAGAACTCTGTAGC
ACCGCCTACATACCTCGCTCTGCTAATCCTGTTACCAGTGGCTGCTGCCAGTGGCGATAAGTCGTGTCTT
ACCGGGTTGGACTCAAGACGATAGTTACCGGATAAGGCGCAGCGGTCGGGCTGAACGGGGGGTTCGTGCA
CACAGCCCAGCTTGGAGCGAACGACCTACACCGAACTGAGATACCTACAGCGTGAGCTATGAGAAAGCGC
CACGCTTCCCGAAGGGAGAAAGGCGGACAGGTATCCGGTAAGCGGCAGGGTCGGAACAGGAGAGCGCACG
AGGGAGCTTCCAGGGGGAAACGCCTGGTATCTTTATAGTCCTGTCGGGTTTCGCCACCTCTGACTTGAGC
GTCGATTTTTGTGATGCTCGTCAGGGGGGCGGAGCCTATGGAAAAACGCCAGCAACGCGGCCTTTTTACG
GTTCCTGGCCTTTTGCTGGCCTTTTGCTCACATGTTCTTTCCTGCGTTATCCCCTGAT
